Addgene plasmid #219639: pSEED-sfGFP
Purpose: Permits GoldenGate assembly (BsmBI) of donor plasmids to knock-in sfGFP using the SEED/Harvest method
Depositing lab: Markus Affolter. Depositing organization: University of Basel. Publication: Seamless knockins in Drosophila via CRISPR-triggered single-strand annealing. Aguilar G, Bauer M, Vigano MA, Schnider ST, Brugger L, Jimenez-Jimenez C, Guerrero I, Affolter M. Dev Cell. 2024 Oct 7;59(19):2672-2686.e5. doi: 10.1016/j.devcel.2024.06.004. Epub 2024 Jul 5. PubMed 38971155.
Backbone
  Vector backbone: pBluescript KS(+)
Growth in bacteria
  Bacterial resistance: Ampicillin, 100 μg/mL
  Growth temperature: 37°C
  Growth strain: DH5alpha
  Copy number: High Copy
Gene/Insert
  Gene/Insert name: sfGFP SEED Cassette
  Insert size (bp): 2500
Terms and licenses: Academic/Nonprofit Terms; Industry Terms: Not Available to Industry
Depositor comments: Please visit https://doi.org/10.1101/2022.06.17.496589 for bioRxiv preprint.
How to cite: pSEED-sfGFP was a gift from Markus Affolter (Addgene plasmid # 219639 ; http://n2t.net/addgene:219639 ; RRID:Addgene_219639)
