[The description below was written by a language model from this plasmid's Addgene catalogue record and pLannotate feature annotations shown in this document.]
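Description:
pSEED-sfGFP is a bacterial cloning plasmid built on pBluescript KS(+) that serves as a template for making Drosophila CRISPR knock-in donors. It is maintained in E. coli as a high-copy plasmid through its ColE1/pUC-type origin and is selected with ampicillin (AmpR/β-lactamase under its own promoter). Other backbone remnants in the annotation include the f1 origin, the lac promoter/operator region, a lacZα fragment, and T3 and T7 promoters flanking the insert.

The payload is the roughly 2.5 kb sfGFP SEED cassette, which lies on the minus strand between the T7 and T3 promoters. The feature table shows two partial GFP coding segments, one called as a superfolder GFP fragment and the other as a "SiriusGFP" fragment, the latter most likely an automated match to another part of sfGFP. They flank a marker unit made up of a Drosophila hsp70 promoter fragment, DsRed-Express, a short SV40 large T antigen fragment and an SV40 polyadenylation signal. The combined length of the two GFP fragments suggests that they overlap in sequence. This would fit the published strategy of CRISPR-triggered single-strand annealing, in which a marker-interrupted tag is first inserted and screened by red fluorescence, and the marker is then excised so that the repeated portions anneal to leave a seamless sfGFP. The annotation does not call any guide RNA target sites or additional enhancer elements for the marker, so those details are not confirmed by the record.

According to the stated purpose, locus-specific donor plasmids are assembled from this vector by BsmBI Golden Gate cloning, presumably by adding homology arms. These donors are used to knock sfGFP into a gene of interest with the SEED/Harvest method.
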