Features (pLannotate 1.2.2; 17 found; start..end, strand, type, name):
    400..492     +  CDS            lacI (fragment): lac repressor; lacI; The lac repressor binds to the lac operator to inhibit transcription in E. coli. This inhibition can be relieved by adding lactose or isopropyl-β-D-thiogalactopyranoside (IPTG).
    505..526     +  protein_bind   CAP binding site: CAP binding activates transcription in the presence of cAMP. E. coli catabolite activator protein
    541..571     +  promoter       lac promoter: promoter for the E. coli lac operon
    579..595     +  protein_bind   lac operator: The lac repressor binds to the lac operator to inhibit transcription in E. coli. This inhibition can be relieved by adding lactose or isopropyl-β-D-thiogalactopyranoside (IPTG). lac repressor encoded by lacI
    640..658     +  promoter       T3 promoter: promoter for bacteriophage T3 RNA polymerase
    688..1296    -  CDS            Superfolder GFP (fragment): Superfolder GFP is a basic (constitutively fluorescent) green fluorescent protein published in 2005, derived from Aequorea victoria. It is reported to be a very rapidly-maturing weak dimer.
   1371..1492    -  polyA_signal   SV40 poly(A) signal: SV40 polyadenylation signal
   1515..1598    -  CDS            large T antigen (fragment): large T antigen from SV40 (simian virus 40)
   1616..2290    -  CDS            DsRed-Express: DsRed-Express is a basic (constitutively fluorescent) orange fluorescent protein published in 2002, derived from Discosoma sp.. It is reported to be a rapidly-maturing tetramer with low acid sensitivity.
   2312..2434    -  promoter       hsp70 promoter (fragment): Drosophila melanogaster hsp70Bb promoter
   2600..3106    -  CDS            SiriusGFP (fragment): SiriusGFP is a basic (constitutively fluorescent) green fluorescent protein published in 2018, derived from Aequorea victoria. It has moderate acid sensitivity.
   3132..3150    -  promoter       T7 promoter: promoter for bacteriophage T7 RNA polymerase
   3153..3310    +  CDS            lacZα (fragment): LacZα fragment of β-galactosidase; lacZ fragment
   3315..3743    +  rep_origin     f1 ori (sequence partly withheld): f1 bacteriophage origin of replication; arrow indicates direction of (+) strand synthesis
   3796..3900    +  promoter       AmpR promoter: bla
   3901..4761    +  CDS            AmpR: β-lactamase; bla; confers resistance to ampicillin, carbenicillin, and related antibiotics
   4932..217     +  rep_origin     ori (across the origin): high-copy-number ColE1/pMB1/pBR322/pUC origin of replication
>Addgene plasmid #219639 | pSEED-sfGFP | addgene full sequence | sequence record 451678 | Addgene NGS Result
GAGATACCTACAGCGTGAGCTATGAGAAAGCGCCACGCTTCCCGAAGGGAGAAAGGCGGACAGGTATCCG
GTAAGCGGCAGGGTCGGAACAGGAGAGCGCACGAGGGAGCTTCCAGGGGGAAACGCCTGGTATCTTTATA
GTCCTGTCGGGTTTCGCCACCTCTGACTTGAGCGTCGATTTTTGTGATGCTCGTCAGGGGGGCGGAGCCT
ATGGAAAAACGCCAGCAACGCGGCCTTTTTACGGTTCCTGGCCTTTTGCTGGCCTTTTGCTCACATGTTC
TTTCCTGCGTTATCCCCTGATTCTGTGGATAACCGTATTACCGCCTTTGAGTGAGCTGATACCGCTCGCC
GCAGCCGAACGACCGAGCGCAGCGAGTCAGTGAGCGAGGAAGCGGAAGAGCGCCCAATACGCAAACCGCC
TCTCCCCGCGCGTTGGCCGATTCATTAATGCAGCTGGCACGACAGGTTTCCCGACTGGAAAGCGGGCAGT
GAGCGCAACGCAATTAATGTGAGTTAGCTCACTCATTAGGCACCCCAGGCTTTACACTTTATGCTTCCGG
CTCGTATGTTGTGTGGAATTGTGAGCGGATAACAATTTCACACAGGAAACAGCTATGACCATGATTACGC
CAAGCTCGAAATTAACCCTCACTAAAGGGAACAAAAGCTGGGTACCGTCTCGCCGGACTTGTACAGCTCA
TCCATGCCCAGGGTGATGCCGGCGGCGGTCACGAACTCCAGCAGCACCATGTGATCGCGCTTCTCGTTGG
GGTCCTTGGACAGCACGCTCTGGGTGCTCAGGTAGTGGTTATCGGGCAGCAGCACTGGGCCGTCGCCGAT
GGGGGTGTTCTGCTGGTAGTGATCGGCCAGCTGCACGGAGCCATCCTCCACATTGTGGCGGATCTTGAAG
TTGGCCTTGATGCCGTTCTTCTGCTTATCGGCGGTGATGTACACGTTGTGGCTGTTGAAGTTGTACTCCA
GCTTGTGGCCCAGGATGTTGCCATCCTCCTTGAAATCGATGCCCTTCAGCTCGATGCGGTTCACCAGGGT
ATCGCCCTCGAACTTCACCTCGGCGCGGGTCTTGTAGGTGCCGTCATCCTTGAAGCTGATGGTGCGCTCC
TGCACGTAGCCCTCGGGCATGGCGCTCTTGAAGAAATCGTGCTGCTTCATGTGATCGGGGTAGCGGCTGA
AGCACTGCACGCCGTAGGTCAGGGTGGTCACCAGGGTGGGCCAGGGCACGGGCAGCTTGCCGGTGGTGCA
GATGAACTTCAGGGTCAGCTTGCCGTTGGACTAGTCCGCTGGTACTGTATGGATGTACGTCGACGTACAT
CCATACAGTACCAGCGGGTACATCCATACAGTACCAGCGGTAAGATACATTGATGAGTTTGGACAAACCA
CAACTAGAATGCAGTGAAAAAAATGCTTTATTTGTGAAATTTGTGATGCTATTGCTTTATTTGTAACCAT
TATAAGCTGCAATAAACAAGTTAACAACAACAATTGCATTCATTTTATGTTTCAGGTTCAGGGGGAGGTG
TGGGAGGTTTTTTAAAGCAAGTAAAACCTCTACAAATGTGGTATGGCTGATTATGATCTAGAGTCGCGGC
CGCTACAGGAACAGGTGGTGGCGGCCCTCGGCGCGCTCGTACTGCTCCACGATGGTGTAGTCCTCGTTGT
GGGAGGTGATGTCCAGCTTGGAGTCCACGTAGTAGTAGCCGGGCAGCTGCACGGGCTTCTTGGCCATGTA
GATGGACTTGAACTCCACCAGGTAGTGGCCGCCGTCCTTCAGCTTCAGGGCCTTGTGGATCTCGCCCTTC
AGCACGCCGTCGCGGGGGTACAGGCGCTCGGTGGACGCCTCCCAGCCCATAGTCTTCTTCTGCATTACGG
GGCCGTCGGAGGGGAAGTTCACGCCGATGAACTTCACCTTGTAGATGAAGGAGCCGTCCTGGAGGGAGGA
GTCCTGGGTCACGGTCACCACGCCGCCGTCCTCGAAGTTCATCACGCGCTCCCACTTGAAGCCCTCGGGG
AAGGACAGCTTCTTGTAGTCGGGGATGTCGGCGGGGTGCTTCACGTACACCTTGGAGCCGTACTGGAACT
GGGGGGACAGGATGTCCCAGGCGAAGGGCAGGGGGCCGCCCTTGGTCACCTTCAGCTTGGCGGTCTGGGT
GCCCTCGTAGGGGCGGCCCTCGCCCTCGCCCTCGATCTCGAACTCGTGGCCGTTCACGGAGCCCTCCATG
CGCACCTTGAAGCGCATGAACTCCTTGATGACGTCCTCGGAGGAGGCCATGGTGGCGACCGGCTTCGAGC
CGATTGTTTAGCTTGTTCAGCTGCGCTTGTTTATTTGCTTAGCTTTCGCTTAGCGACGTGTTCACTTTGC
TTGTTTGAATTGAATTGTCGCTCCGTAGACGAAGCGCCTCTATTTATACTCCGGCGGTCGAGGGTTCGAA
ATCGATAAGCTTGGATCCTAATTGAATTAGCTCTAATTGAATTAGTCTCTAATTGAATTAGATCCCCGCG
TTGTTATGATCGTACTACCCGCGTTGTTATGATCGTACTACGCTAGCGTAGTACGATCATAACAACGCGG
CTACCTAGGGCGGATCTTGAAGTTGGCCTTGATGCCGTTCTTCTGCTTATCGGCGGTGATGTACACGTTG
TGGCTGTTGAAGTTGTACTCCAGCTTGTGGCCCAGGATGTTGCCATCCTCCTTGAAATCGATGCCCTTCA
GCTCGATGCGGTTCACCAGGGTATCGCCCTCGAACTTCACCTCGGCGCGGGTCTTGTAGGTGCCGTCATC
CTTGAAGCTGATGGTGCGCTCCTGCACGTAGCCCTCGGGCATGGCGCTCTTGAAGAAATCGTGCTGCTTC
ATGTGATCGGGGTAGCGGCTGAAGCACTGCACGCCGTAGGTCAGGGTGGTCACCAGGGTGGGCCAGGGCA
CGGGCAGCTTGCCGGTGGTGCAGATGAACTTCAGGGTCAGCTTGCCGTTGGTGGCGTCGCCCTCGCCCTC
GCCGCGCACGCTGAACTTGTGGCCGTTCACGTCGCCATCCAGCTCCACCAGGATGGGCACCACGCCGGTG
AACAGCTCCTCGCCCTTGGACACCATAGAGCCGAGACGAGCTCCAATTCGCCCTATAGTGAGTCGTATTA
CAATTCACTGGCCGTCGTTTTACAACGTCGTGACTGGGAAAACCCTGGCGTTACCCAACTTAATCGCCTT
GCAGCACATCCCCCTTTCGCCAGCTGGCGTAATAGCGAAGAGGCCCGCACCGATCGCCCTTCCCAACAGT
TGCGCAGCCTGAATGGCGAATGGG
[124 nt withheld, positions 3315-3438]
C
[91 nt withheld, positions 3440-3530]
A
[49 nt withheld, positions 3532-3580]
CCTTTGACGTTGGAGTCCACGTTCTTT
[37 nt withheld, positions 3608-3644]
ACCCTATCTCGGTCTATTCTTTTGATTTATAAGGGATTTTGCCGATTTCGGCCTATTGGTTAAAAAATGA
GCTGATTTAACAAAAATTTAACGCGAATTTTAACAAAATATTAACGCTTACAATTTAGGTGGCACTTTTC
GGGGAAATGTGCGCGGAACCCCTATTTGTTTATTTTTCTAAATACATTCAAATATGTATCCGCTCATGAG
ACAATAACCCTGATAAATGCTTCAATAATATTGAAAAAGGAAGAGTATGAGTATTCAACATTTCCGTGTC
GCCCTTATTCCCTTTTTTGCGGCATTTTGCCTTCCTGTTTTTGCTCACCCAGAAACGCTGGTGAAAGTAA
AAGATGCTGAAGATCAGTTGGGTGCACGAGTGGGTTACATCGAACTGGATCTCAACAGCGGTAAGATCCT
TGAGAGTTTTCGCCCCGAAGAACGTTTTCCAATGATGAGCACTTTTAAAGTTCTGCTATGTGGCGCGGTA
TTATCCCGTATTGACGCCGGGCAAGAGCAACTCGGTCGCCGCATACACTATTCTCAGAATGACTTGGTTG
AGTACTCACCAGTCACAGAAAAGCATCTTACGGATGGCATGACAGTAAGAGAATTATGCAGTGCTGCCAT
AACCATGAGTGATAACACTGCGGCCAACTTACTTCTGACAACGATCGGAGGACCGAAGGAGCTAACCGCT
TTTTTGCACAACATGGGGGATCATGTAACTCGCCTTGATCGTTGGGAACCGGAGCTGAATGAAGCCATAC
CAAACGACGAGCGTGACACCACGATGCCTGTAGCAATGGCAACAACGTTGCGCAAACTATTAACTGGCGA
ACTACTTACTCTAGCTTCCCGGCAACAATTAATAGACTGGATGGAGGCGGATAAAGTTGCAGGACCACTT
CTGCGCTCGGCCCTTCCGGCTGGCTGGTTTATTGCTGATAAATCTGGAGCCGGTGAGCGTGGGTCTCGCG
GTATCATTGCAGCACTGGGGCCAGATGGTAAGCCCTCCCGTATCGTAGTTATCTACACGACGGGGAGTCA
GGCAACTATGGATGAACGAAATAGACAGATCGCTGAGATAGGTGCCTCACTGATTAAGCATTGGTAACTG
TCAGACCAAGTTTACTCATATATACTTTAGATTGATTTAAAACTTCATTTTTAATTTAAAAGGATCTAGG
TGAAGATCCTTTTTGATAATCTCATGACCAAAATCCCTTAACGTGAGTTTTCGTTCCACTGAGCGTCAGA
CCCCGTAGAAAAGATCAAAGGATCTTCTTGAGATCCTTTTTTTCTGCGCGTAATCTGCTGCTTGCAAACA
AAAAAACCACCGCTACCAGCGGTGGTTTGTTTGCCGGATCAAGAGCTACCAACTCTTTTTCCGAAGGTAA
CTGGCTTCAGCAGAGCGCAGATACCAAATACTGTTCTTCTAGTGTAGCCGTAGTTAGGCCACCACTTCAA
GAACTCTGTAGCACCGCCTACATACCTCGCTCTGCTAATCCTGTTACCAGTGGCTGCTGCCAGTGGCGAT
AAGTCGTGTCTTACCGGGTTGGACTCAAGACGATAGTTACCGGATAAGGCGCAGCGGTCGGGCTGAACGG
GGGGTTCGTGCACACAGCCCAGCTTGGAGCGAACGACCTACACCGAACT
